>Addgene plasmid #12837 | DCT.VV.Orf149 | addgene partial sequence | sequence record 19226 | T7 5'-TAATACGACTCACTATAGGG-3'
GGTACCGAGCTCGGATCCCTAGTCCAGTGTGGTGGAATTGTCTTGACCCTTCACCGAATTCCAGCTGACC
ACCATGTTCAACATGAATATTAACTCACCAGTTAGATTTGTTAAGGAAACTAACAGAGCTAAATCTCCTA
CTAGGCAATCACCTTACGCCGCCGGATATGATTTATATAGCGCTTACGATTATACTATCCCTCCAGGAGA
ACGACAGTTAATTAAGACAGATATTAGTATGTCCATGCCTAAGTTCTGCTATGGTAGAATAGCTCCTAGG
TCTGGTCTGTCCCTAAAAGGCATTGATATAGGAGGCGGTGTAATAGACGAAGATTATAGGGGAAACATGG
GAGTCATTCTTATTAATAATGGAAAATGTACGTTTAATGTAAATACTGGAGATAGAATAGCTCAGCTAAT
CTATCAACGTATATATTATCCAGAACTGGAAGAAGTACAATCTCTAGATAGTACAAATAGAGGAGATCAA
GGGTTTGGATCAACAGGACTTAGATAAGCAATTCCCGGGGATCCGAATAAAGGGTCAAGACAATTCTGCA
GATATCCAGCACAGTGGCGGCCGCTCGAGTCTAGAGGGCCCGCGGTTCGAAGGTAAGCCTATCCCTAACC
CTCTCCTCGGTCTCGATTCTACGCGTACCGGTCATCATCACCATCACCATTGAGTTTAAACCCGCTGATC
AGCCTCGACTGTGCCTTCTAGTTG
