[The description below was written by a language model from this plasmid's Addgene catalogue record.]
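Description:
DCT.VV.Orf149 is a mammalian expression plasmid built on the commercial pcDNA 3.1D V5-His-TOPO backbone (about 5.5 kb without insert) and carrying a single vaccinia virus open reading frame. The 444 bp insert, named VV.Orf149 within its library, corresponds to the viral dUTPase (also listed as VV_WR_041). The catalogue records BamHI sites flanking the insert at both ends, neither destroyed. The plasmid is maintained at high copy number in E. coli under ampicillin selection, and it carries a neomycin resistance marker that permits G418 selection of transfected mammalian cells.

No feature table accompanies the record, so the promoter and tag arrangement are not explicitly stated. This backbone family generally drives expression from the CMV immediate-early promoter, contains a T7 promoter upstream of the cloning site (consistent with the listed T7 sequencing primer), and offers C-terminal V5 and polyhistidine tags. Whether the dUTPase ORF is in frame with those tags is not recorded.

The construct belongs to a library of individually cloned vaccinia ORFs assembled for screening, associated with work identifying poxvirus CD8+ T cell determinants to support the design and characterisation of smallpox vaccines. In that setting, each plasmid serves to express one viral protein in transfected cells so that recognition by virus-specific T cells can be tested. The depositors caution that the clones were made for screening and may differ from the canonical gene sequence, that the plasmid and ORF names apply only within this library, and that a supplementary library spreadsheet gives the corresponding Copenhagen and WR strain names and sequencing notes.
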