Addgene plasmid #12837: DCT.VV.Orf149
Purpose: This plasmid was designed for screening purposes and may contain discrepancies relative to the current canonical GenBank version of the gene.
Depositing lab: Jack Bennink & Jon Yewdell. Depositing organization: National Institute of Allergy and Infectious Diseases (NIAID). Publication: Identification of poxvirus CD8+ T cell determinants to enable rational design and characterization of smallpox vaccines. Tscharke DC, Karupiah G, Zhou J, Palmore T, Irvine KR, Haeryfar SM, Williams S, Sidney J, Sette A, Bennink JR, Yewdell JW. J Exp Med. 2005 January 3; 201(1): 95–104. 10.1084/jem.20041912 PubMed 15623576.
Backbone
  Vector backbone: pcDNA 3.1D V5-His-TOPO
  Backbone manufacturer: Invitrogen
  Backbone size w/o insert (bp): 5514
  Vector type: Mammalian Expression
  Selectable markers: Neomycin (select with G418)
Growth in bacteria
  Bacterial resistance: Ampicillin, 100 μg/mL
  Growth temperature: 37°C
  Growth strain: DH5alpha
  Copy number: High Copy
Gene/Insert
  Gene/Insert name: VV.Orf149 (alt names: dUTPase; VV_WR_041)
  Species: Vaccinia Virus
  Insert size (bp): 444
  GenBank ID: 9790951
  Cloning method: Restriction Enzyme; 5′ cloning site BamHI (not destroyed); 3′ cloning site BamHI (not destroyed)
  Sequencing primers: 5′ Universal T7
Terms and licenses: Academic/Nonprofit Terms; Industry Terms: Not Available to Industry
Depositor comments: Please see the Vaccinia kit page ( https://www.addgene.org/vvorf/ ) for more information. The kit page contains the supplemental VVOrfData spreadsheet, which includes important information about this plasmid. The plasmid and insert names provided here relate only to this library. The name of the ORF (if present) in VACV strain Copenhagen and the name of the ORF (if annotated) in VACV strain WR sequence can be found in VVOrfData spreadsheet. Please note that the amino acid sequence given for each ORF in the spreadsheet may contain some errors. Additionally, changes from the expected sequence may be present in these plasmids. Please see Addgene's quality control sequence and sequencing notes in the VVOrfData spreadsheet before ordering this plasmid.
How to cite: DCT.VV.Orf149 was a gift from Jack Bennink & Jon Yewdell (Addgene plasmid # 12837 ; http://n2t.net/addgene:12837 ; RRID:Addgene_12837)
